>Addgene plasmid #200230 | Pum NaV1.4 | addgene full sequence | sequence record 396335 | Addgene NGS Result
GACGGATCGGGAGATCTCCCGATCCCCTATGGTGCACTCTCAGTACAATCTGCTCTGATGCCGCATAGTT
AAGCCAGTATCTGCTCCCTGCTTGTGTGTTGGAGGTCGCTGAGTAGTGCGCGAGCAAAATTTAAGCTACA
ACAAGGCAAGGCTTGACCGACAATTGCATGAAGAATCTGCTTAGGGTTAGGCGTTTTGCGCTGCTTCGCG
ATGTACGGGCCAGATATACGCGTTGACATTGATTATTGACTAGTTATTAATAGTAATCAATTACGGGGTC
ATTAGTTCATAGCCCATATATGGAGTTCCGCGTTACATAACTTACGGTAAATGGCCCGCCTGGCTGACCG
CCCAACGACCCCCGCCCATTGACGTCAATAATGACGTATGTTCCCATAGTAACGCCAATAGGGACTTTCC
ATTGACGTCAATGGGTGGAGTATTTACGGTAAACTGCCCACTTGGCAGTACATCAAGTGTATCATATGCC
AAGTACGCCCCCTATTGACGTCAATGACGGTAAATGGCCCGCCTGGCATTATGCCCAGTACATGACCTTA
TGGGACTTTCCTACTTGGCAGTACATCTACGTATTAGTCATCGCTATTACCATGGTGATGCGGTTTTGGC
AGTACATCAATGGGCGTGGATAGCGGTTTGACTCACGGGGATTTCCAAGTCTCCACCCCATTGACGTCAA
TGGGAGTTTGTTTTGGCACCAAAATCAACGGGACTTTCCAAAATGTCGTAACAACTCCGCCCCATTGACG
CAAATGGGCGGTAGGCGTGTACGGTGGGAGGTCTATATAAGCAGAGCTCTCTGGCTAACTAGAGAACCCA
CTGCTTACTGGCTTATCGAAATTAATACGACTCACTATAGGGAGACCCAAGCTGGCTAGCGTTTAAACTT
AAGATGGCTGGGCTGCCTCATATCCCCGGACCCGAGAACCTGAGACACTTCACACCCGCTTCACTGGCTG
CTATCGAACAGAGAATGGCCGAGGCCGAGGCCCTGCGGATCAAGAGACAGCAGGTGGAGATCCCAGAGGA
GGAGGAGGTGAAGCCCAGCTCCGATCTGGAGGCCGGCAAGAACCTGCCTCTGATCTACGGCGACCCACCT
CTGGAGCTGATCGGAACCCCTCTGGAGGATCTGGACCCATTCTATAAGGACAAGAAGACCTTCATCGTGC
TGAACAAGGGCAAGAGCATCTTTAGGTTCTCCGCCACCCCAGCCCTGTACATGCTGGGACCTTTCCACCC
AATCCGGAGAGGCGCCATCAAGGTGCTGGTGCACTCCCTGTTTTCTATGTTCATCATGATCACCATCCTG
ACAAACTGCGTGTTTATGACCATGTCTAACCCACCCGCCTGGAGCAAGAATGTGGAGTACGCCTTCACCG
GCATCTATACATTTGAGTCCCTGATCAAGATCCTGTCTCGGGGCTTCTGTATCGACGACTTCACCTTCCT
GCGGGATCCATGGAACTGGCTGGACTTCATGGTCATCAGCATGGCCTACATCACCGAGTTTGTGGACCTG
GGCAATATCTCCGCCCTGAGGACATTTCGCGTGCTGCGGGCCCTGAAGACCATCACAGTGATCCCAGGCC
TGAAGACCATCGTGGGCGCCCTGATCCAGTCTGTGAAGAAGCTGAGCGACGTGATGATCCTGACAGTGTT
CTGCCTGAGCGTGTTTGCCCTGATCGGCCTGCAGCTGTTCATGGGCAACCTGAGGCAGAAGTGCGTGCGG
TGGCCTCCACCCAATGGCACCTTTCTGGAGGATCTGGGCCTGGATAACGACACACTGGTGAATTCCACCT
TTTACGACTTCATGGACGACTTCACCGGCAACTTCACAGGCAACTTCACCGGAAACTTCACATCTAATAG
CACCTTTGATTTCGAGGCCTATATCAACGACGAGGCCAATTACTATTTCCTGGAGGGCGCCCTGGATGCA
CTGCTGTGCGGCAACTCTAGCGACGCCGGCAAGTGCCCAGAGGGATACGAGTGTATGAAGGCCGGCCGGA
ACCCCAATTATGGCTACACATCCTATGATACCTTTTCTTGGGCCTTCCTGGCCCTGTTTAGGCTGATGAC
CCAGGACTACTGGGAGAATCTGTTCCAGCTGACACTGCGCGCAGCAGGCAAGACCTATATGATCTTCTTT
GTGGTGGTCATCTTCCTGGGCAGCTTTTACCTGATCAACCTGATCCTGGCCGTGGTGGCCATGGCCTATG
CCGAGCAGAATGATGCCACCATGCTGGAGGAGCAGCAGAAGGAGGAGGAGTTCCAGCAGCTGCTGGAGCA
GCTGAAGAAGCAGCAGGAGGAGCAGGAGAAGCTGCTGCAGGAGAGAACATCCTCTAGCGACAGCCTGCCA
TCCTCTGTGGCAGGCAAGGGACACGATAGCGACCTGAACTCCGATCAGGACAAGGCCAAGGATTGTAATG
GCCAGGTGGTGCCAAAGATCACACTGCAGAGGTCCCACACCGTGATCGACTTCAACCCCACCCACGAGCC
CGAGAAGCCTGATCTGAACCACCTGACAGTGGGCAATCAGGACGGACCTGGACTGGAGAAGAGGGTGGGA
AGCGCCATCTCCGTGATCTCTAACACCGTGGAGGAGCTGGAGGAGGCCCACCAGAAGTGCCCTCCATGGT
GGTACAAGTTCGCCCACACATTTCTGGTGTGGAATTGCTGTCCTCTGTGGGTGAAGCTGAAGGAGTTCGT
GAAGCTGGTGGTCATGGATCCATTTGTGGACCTGGGCATCACAATCTGTATCGTGCTGAACACCCTGTTC
ATGGCCATGGAGCACTATCCTATGACCGAGGAGTTTGAGAACGTGCTGAGCGTGGGCAATCTGGTGTTCA
CAGGCATCTTTACCGCCGAGATGGTGCTGAAGCTGATCGCCCTGGATCCATATGAGTACTTCCAGCAGGG
CTGGAACATCTTTGACAGCATCATCGTGACCCTGTCCCTGGTGGAGCTGGGACTGGCCAATGTGCAGGGC
CTGTCTGTGCTGAGAAGCTTCAGGCTGCTGCGCGTGTTTAAGCTGGCCAAGTCTTGGCCCACCCTGAACA
TGCTGATCAAGATCATCGGCAACAGCGTGGGCGCCCTGGGCAATCTGACACTGGTGCTGGCCATCATCGT
GTTTATCTTCGCCGTGGTGGGCATGCAGCTGTTCGGCAAGAGCTACATCGAGTGCGTGTGCAAGATCTCC
GTGGATTGCACCCTGCCTCGGTGGCACATGAATGACTTCTTTCACAGCTTCCTGATCGTGTTTAGAATCC
TGTGCGGCGAGTGGATCGAGACCATGTGGGATTGCATGGAGGTGGCCGGCCAGACAATGTGCCTGATCGT
GTTCATGATGGTCATGGTCATCGGCAACCTGGTGGTGCTGAATCTGTTCCTGGCCCTGCTGCTGAGCTCC
TTTAGCGCCGACTCCCTGGCAGCATCCGACGATGACGGCGAGATGAACAATCTGCAGATCGCCATCGGCC
GGATCACCAGAGGCATCGCCTTCGCCAAGGCCACACTGCTGGCCCTGCTGAGGCGCCTGTGGAAGGGCAA
GAAGGTGGCCCCCGAGGAGGAGCAGGATCCTAGCAAGAGGGACTCTAGCGTGCTGAACCACGTGGATACC
GCCCCTGAGCCAAAGTCCGGCTACCTGGACGGCATCACAGGCAAGGAGCACATCTTCATGGATGAGCTGG
ACCACATGAACTTTATCAACAATCCTAATCTGACCGTGCAGGTGCCAATCGCCTCTGAGGAGAGCGACCT
GTATGAGGAGACCTCCACACAGTCTGAGACCGAGGATACCACAAAGAACCCTCTGTCCTCTGACAATGCC
TCCGCCGTGTGCTCTACAGTGGATGACAAGCCACCTGCACCTGAAGAGGAGGAGGTGGCAGAGGTGGCAG
AGGAGTCCAACGAGCCTGAGGAGTGCTTCACCGAGGGCTGCGTGAAGCGGTTCCCATGCCTGTACGTGGA
CATCACATCTGAGAAGGGCAAGATCTGGTGGAATCTGCGGAAGACCTGTTTCAGAATCGTGGAGCACGAC
TGGTTTGAGACATTCATCGTGTTTATGATCCTGCTGAGCTCCGGCGCCCTGGCCTTTGAGGACATCTACA
TCGAGCAGCGGAAGGTGGTGAGAACCATCCTGGAGTACGCCGACAAGGTGTTCAGCTATATCTTTGTGAT
CGAGATGCTGCTGAAGTGGGTGGCCTACGGCTTCAAGGTGTACTTCACCAACGCCTGGTGCTGGCTGGAT
TTCCTGATCGTGGACGTGAGCCTGATCTCCCTGACCGCCAATTGGCTGGGCTACTCTGAGCTGGGCGCCA
TCAAGAGCCTGAGGACACTGCGCGCCCTGCGGCCCCTGAGAGCCCTGAGCAGGTTCGAGGGCATGAGGGT
GGTGGTGAACGCACTGCTGGGAGCAATCCCTTCCATCATGAATGTGCTGCTGGTGTGCCTGATCTTCTGG
CTGATCTTTTCTATCATGGGCGTGAACCTGTTCGCCGGCAAGTACTATCGGTGCGTGAATACCACAACCG
GCGAGCTGTTTGAGATCGATGTGGTGAACAATAAGTCCGACTGTATGGCCCTGCTGCACACCAACGAGGT
GAGATGGGTGAATGTGAAGGTGAACTTCGACAATGTGGGCCTGGGCTACCTGTCTCTGCTGCAGGTGGCC
ACCTTCAAGGGCTGGATGGACATCATGTACGCCGCCGTGGACAGCAGGGAGATCGAGCAGCAGCCCCAGT
ATGAGATCAACCTGTACATGTACATCTATTTCGTGATCTTTATCATCTTCGGCGCCTTCTTTACCCTGAA
TCTGTTCATCGGCGTGATCATCGATAACTTTAATCAGCAGAAGAAGAAGTTCGGCGGCAAGGACATCTTT
ATGACAGAGGAGCAGAAGAAGTACTATAACGCCATGAAGAAGCTGGGCTCCAAGAAGCCCCAGAAGCCCA
TCCCTCGCCCATCTAATAAGTTCCAGGGCAAGGTGTTTGATTTCGTGACAAAGCAGGTGTTTGACATCAC
CATCATGATCCTGATCTGCCTGAACATGGTGACAATGATGGTGGAGACCGATGACCAGAGCGAGCTGAAG
ACCTCCGTGCTGTACAAGATCAATCTGGTGTTCATCGTGATCTTTACAGGCGAGTGCGTGCTGAAGATGT
TCGCCCTGCGGTACTATTACTTTACCGTCGGATGGAACATCTTTGATTTCGTGGTGGTCATCCTGAGCAT
CCTGGGCATCGTGCTGTCTGACATCATCGAGAAGTATTTCGTGAGCCCCACCCTGTTCAGAGTGATCAGG
CTGGCAAGGATCGGAAGAGTGCTGAGGCTGATCAGGGGAGCAAAGGGAATCAGAACACTGCTGTTCGCCC
TGATGATGTCTCTGCCTGCCCTGTTTAACATCGGCCTGCTGCTGTTCCTGGTCATGTTTATCTACTCTAT
CTTCGGCATGAGCAATTTTGGCTATGTGAAGAAGGAGTCCGGCATCGATGACATCTTTAACTTCGAGACC
TTCGGCAATTCTATGATCTGCCTGTTTCAGATCACAACCAGCGCCGGATGGGATGGACTGCTGAACCCAA
TCCTGAATAGCGGCCCACCCGATTGTGACCCAGAGCTGGAGAACCCAGGATCTAGCGTGAAGGGCGACTG
CGGCAATCCCTCCATCGGCATCTTCTTTTTCTGTTCCTACATCATCATCTCTTTCCTGATCGTGGTGAAC
ATGTATATCGCCATCATCCTGGAGAACTTCAGCGTGGCCACCGAGGAGTCCTCTGAGCCACTGTGCGAGG
ATGACTTTGAGATGTTCTACGAGACATGGGAGAAGTTCGATCCCGACGCCACACAGTTTATCGCCTATTC
TACCCTGAGCGATTTCGTGGACACACTGCAGGAGCCCCTGAAGATCCCCAAGCCTAACAAGATCAAGCTG
ATCACCATGGACCTGCCTATGGTGGCCGGCGATAAGATCCACTGCCTGGACATCCTGTTCGCCCTGACCA
AGGAGGTGCTGGGCGATAGCGGCGAGATGGACGCCCTGAAGGCCACAATGGAGGAGAAGTTTATGGCCGC
CAATCCCTCCAAGGTGTCTTACGAGCCTATCACAACCACACTGAAGAGGAAGCACGAGGAGGTGTGCGCA
ACCAAGATCCAGAGGGCCTTCCGGCGGTACCTGCTGCGGCGGAGCGTGAAGCAGGCATCCTACATGTATA
GACACTCCCAGGATACCCTGGGAGAGGACGCACCAGAGAAGGAGGGACTGATCGCAACAAAGATGCAGGA
GATCTACGGCAACACCGGCACAGATGTGGAGACCGCACCCGCCCTGGGACTGGAGCCAATCCCCAGCTCC
GAGACACCTCAGGACGCCCCCGAGGAGGCTCAGGCTTGGAATAAGGAGAGGGTGGTGAAAGAGAGTCTGG
TGTAGGATATCCAGCACAGTGGCGGCCGCTCGAGTCTAGAGGGCCCGTTTAAACCCGCTGATCAGCCTCG
ACTGTGCCTTCTAGTTGCCAGCCATCTGTTGTTTGCCCCTCCCCCGTGCCTTCCTTGACCCTGGAAGGTG
CCACTCCCACTGTCCTTTCCTAATAAAATGAGGAAATTGCATCGCATTGTCTGAGTAGGTGTCATTCTAT
TCTGGGGGGTGGGGTGGGGCAGGACAGCAAGGGGGAGGATTGGGAAGACAATAGCAGGCATGCTGGGGAT
GCGGTGGGCTCTATGGCTTCTGAGGCGGAAAGAACCAGCTGGGGCTCTAGGGGGTATCCCC
[124 nt withheld, positions 6782-6905]
C
[91 nt withheld, positions 6907-6997]
A
[49 nt withheld, positions 6999-7047]
CCTTTGACGTTGGAGTCCACGTTCTTT
[37 nt withheld, positions 7075-7111]
ACCCTATCTCGGTCTATTCTTTTGATTTATAAGGGATTTTGCCGATTTCGGCCTATTGGTTAAAAAATGA
GCTGATTTAACAAAAATTTAACGCGAATTAATTCTGTGGAATGTGTGTCAGTTAGGGTGTGGAAAGTCCC
CAGGCTCCCCAGCAGGCAGAAGTATGCAAAGCATGCATCTCAATTAGTCAGCAACCAGGTGTGGAAAGTC
CCCAGGCTCCCCAGCAGGCAGAAGTATGCAAAGCATGCATCTCAATTAGTCAGCAACCATAGTCCCGCCC
CTAACTCCGCCCATCCCGCCCCTAACTCCGCCCAGTTCCGCCCATTCTCCGCCCCATGGCTGACTAATTT
TTTTTATTTATGCAGAGGCCGAGGCCGCCTCTGCCTCTGAGCTATTCCAGAAGTAGTGAGGAGGCTTTTT
TGGAGGCCTAGGCTTTTGCAAAAAGCTCCCGGGAGCTTGTATATCCATTTTCGGATCTGATCAAGAGACA
GGATGAGGATCGTTTCGCATGATTGAACAAGATGGATTGCACGCAGGTTCTCCGGCCGCTTGGGTGGAGA
GGCTATTCGGCTATGACTGGGCACAACAGACAATCGGCTGCTCTGATGCCGCCGTGTTCCGGCTGTCAGC
GCAGGGGCGCCCGGTTCTTTTTGTCAAGACCGACCTGTCCGGTGCCCTGAATGAACTGCAGGACGAGGCA
GCGCGGCTATCGTGGCTGGCCACGACGGGCGTTCCTTGCGCAGCTGTGCTCGACGTTGTCACTGAAGCGG
GAAGGGACTGGCTGCTATTGGGCGAAGTGCCGGGGCAGGATCTCCTGTCATCTCACCTTGCTCCTGCCGA
GAAAGTATCCATCATGGCTGATGCAATGCGGCGGCTGCATACGCTTGATCCGGCTACCTGCCCATTCGAC
CACCAAGCGAAACATCGCATCGAGCGAGCACGTACTCGGATGGAAGCCGGTCTTGTCGATCAGGATGATC
TGGACGAAGAGCATCAGGGGCTCGCGCCAGCCGAACTGTTCGCCAGGCTCAAGGCGCGCATGCCCGACGG
CGAGGATCTCGTCGTGACCCATGGCGATGCCTGCTTGCCGAATATCATGGTGGAAAATGGCCGCTTTTCT
GGATTCATCGACTGTGGCCGGCTGGGTGTGGCGGACCGCTATCAGGACATAGCGTTGGCTACCCGTGATA
TTGCTGAAGAGCTTGGCGGCGAATGGGCTGACCGCTTCCTCGTGCTTTACGGTATCGCCGCTCCCGATTC
GCAGCGCATCGCCTTCTATCGCCTTCTTGACGAGTTCTTCTGAGCGGGACTCTGGGGTTCGAAATGACCG
ACCAAGCGACGCCCAACCTGCCATCACGAGATTTCGATTCCACCGCCGCCTTCTATGAAAGGTTGGGCTT
CGGAATCGTTTTCCGGGACGCCGGCTGGATGATCCTCCAGCGCGGGGATCTCATGCTGGAGTTCTTCGCC
CACCCCAACTTGTTTATTGCAGCTTATAATGGTTACAAATAAAGCAATAGCATCACAAATTTCACAAATA
AAGCATTTTTTTCACTGCATTCTAGTTGTGGTTTGTCCAAACTCATCAATGTATCTTATCATGTCTGTAT
ACCGTCGACCTCTAGCTAGAGCTTGGCGTAATCATGGTCATAGCTGTTTCCTGTGTGAAATTGTTATCCG
CTCACAATTCCACACAACATACGAGCCGGAAGCATAAAGTGTAAAGCCTGGGGTGCCTAATGAGTGAGCT
AACTCACATTAATTGCGTTGCGCTCACTGCCCGCTTTCCAGTCGGGAAACCTGTCGTGCCAGCTGCATTA
ATGAATCGGCCAACGCGCGGGGAGAGGCGGTTTGCGTATTGGGCGCTCTTCCGCTTCCTCGCTCACTGAC
TCGCTGCGCTCGGTCGTTCGGCTGCGGCGAGCGGTATCAGCTCACTCAAAGGCGGTAATACGGTTATCCA
CAGAATCAGGGGATAACGCAGGAAAGAACATGTGAGCAAAAGGCCAGCAAAAGGCCAGGAACCGTAAAAA
GGCCGCGTTGCTGGCGTTTTTCCATAGGCTCCGCCCCCCTGACGAGCATCACAAAAATCGACGCTCAAGT
CAGAGGTGGCGAAACCCGACAGGACTATAAAGATACCAGGCGTTTCCCCCTGGAAGCTCCCTCGTGCGCT
CTCCTGTTCCGACCCTGCCGCTTACCGGATACCTGTCCGCCTTTCTCCCTTCGGGAAGCGTGGCGCTTTC
TCATAGCTCACGCTGTAGGTATCTCAGTTCGGTGTAGGTCGTTCGCTCCAAGCTGGGCTGTGTGCACGAA
CCCCCCGTTCAGCCCGACCGCTGCGCCTTATCCGGTAACTATCGTCTTGAGTCCAACCCGGTAAGACACG
ACTTATCGCCACTGGCAGCAGCCACTGGTAACAGGATTAGCAGAGCGAGGTATGTAGGCGGTGCTACAGA
GTTCTTGAAGTGGTGGCCTAACTACGGCTACACTAGAAGAACAGTATTTGGTATCTGCGCTCTGCTGAAG
CCAGTTACCTTCGGAAAAAGAGTTGGTAGCTCTTGATCCGGCAAACAAACCACCGCTGGTAGCGGTGGTT
TTTTTGTTTGCAAGCAGCAGATTACGCGCAGAAAAAAAGGATCTCAAGAAGATCCTTTGATCTTTTCTAC
GGGGTCTGACGCTCAGTGGAACGAAAACTCACGTTAAGGGATTTTGGTCATGAGATTATCAAAAAGGATC
TTCACCTAGATCCTTTTAAATTAAAAATGAAGTTTTAAATCAATCTAAAGTATATATGAGTAAACTTGGT
CTGACAGTTACCAATGCTTAATCAGTGAGGCACCTATCTCAGCGATCTGTCTATTTCGTTCATCCATAGT
TGCCTGACTCCCCGTCGTGTAGATAACTACGATACGGGAGGGCTTACCATCTGGCCCCAGTGCTGCAATG
ATACCGCGAGACCCACGCTCACCGGCTCCAGATTTATCAGCAATAAACCAGCCAGCCGGAAGGGCCGAGC
GCAGAAGTGGTCCTGCAACTTTATCCGCCTCCATCCAGTCTATTAATTGTTGCCGGGAAGCTAGAGTAAG
TAGTTCGCCAGTTAATAGTTTGCGCAACGTTGTTGCCATTGCTACAGGCATCGTGGTGTCACGCTCGTCG
TTTGGTATGGCTTCATTCAGCTCCGGTTCCCAACGATCAAGGCGAGTTACATGATCCCCCATGTTGTGCA
AAAAAGCGGTTAGCTCCTTCGGTCCTCCGATCGTTGTCAGAAGTAAGTTGGCCGCAGTGTTATCACTCAT
GGTTATGGCAGCACTGCATAATTCTCTTACTGTCATGCCATCCGTAAGATGCTTTTCTGTGACTGGTGAG
TACTCAACCAAGTCATTCTGAGAATAGTGTATGCGGCGACCGAGTTGCTCTTGCCCGGCGTCAATACGGG
ATAATACCGCGCCACATAGCAGAACTTTAAAAGTGCTCATCATTGGAAAACGTTCTTCGGGGCGAAAACT
CTCAAGGATCTTACCGCTGTTGAGATCCAGTTCGATGTAACCCACTCGTGCACCCAACTGATCTTCAGCA
TCTTTTACTTTCACCAGCGTTTCTGGGTGAGCAAAAACAGGAAGGCAAAATGCCGCAAAAAAGGGAATAA
GGGCGACACGGAAATGTTGAATACTCATACTCTTCCTTTTTCAATATTATTGAAGCATTTATCAGGGTTA
TTGTCTCATGAGCGGATACATATTTGAATGTATTTAGAAAAATAAACAAATAGGGGTTCCGCGCACATTT
CCCCGAAAAGTGCCACCTGACGTC
Features (pLannotate 1.2.2; 20 found; start..end, strand, type, name):
     28..80      -  misc_feature   bom (fragment): basis of mobility region from pBR322
    235..614     +  enhancer       CMV enhancer: human cytomegalovirus immediate early enhancer
    615..818     +  promoter       CMV promoter: human cytomegalovirus (CMV) immediate early promoter
    814..847     +  LTR            5' LTR (truncated) (fragment): truncated 5' long terminal repeat (LTR) from HIV-1
    863..881     +  promoter       T7 promoter: promoter for bacteriophage T7 RNA polymerase
    923..6442    +  CDS            Scn4a: SCN4A_RAT - Experimental evidence at protein level: Swiss-Prot protein existence level 1. PPore-forming subunit of a voltage-gated sodium channel complex through which Na(+) ions pass in accordance with their electrochemical gradient (PubMed:2559760, PubMed:16303569, PubMed:28012039). Alternates between resting, activated and inactivated states (PubMed:28012039). Required for normal muscle fiber excitability, normal muscle contraction and relaxation cycles, and constant muscle strength in the presence of fluctuating K(+) levels (By similarity). From Rattus norvegicus (Rat).
   6512..6736    +  polyA_signal   bGH poly(A) signal: bovine growth hormone polyadenylation signal
   6740..6761    +  promoter       SV40 promoter (fragment): SV40 enhancer and early promoter
   6782..7210    +  rep_origin     f1 ori (sequence partly withheld): f1 bacteriophage origin of replication; arrow indicates direction of (+) strand synthesis
   7224..7553    +  promoter       SV40 promoter: SV40 enhancer and early promoter
   7620..8411    +  CDS            neo: KKA2_KLEPN - Also known as kan, nptII. Experimental evidence at protein level: Swiss-Prot protein existence level 1. Resistance to kanamycin, neomycin, paromomycin, ribostamycin, butirosin and gentamicin B. From Klebsiella pneumoniae.
   8435..8593    +  CDS            ble (fragment): BLE_KLEPN - Experimental evidence at protein level: Swiss-Prot protein existence level 1. Binding protein with a strong affinity to the bleomycin family of antibiotics. Binds to CL990; an antimitotic-antibiotic compound. From Klebsiella pneumoniae.
   8588..8709    +  polyA_signal   SV40 poly(A) signal: SV40 polyadenylation signal
   8780..8802    -  protein_bind   lac operator (fragment): The lac repressor binds to the lac operator to inhibit transcription in E. coli. This inhibition can be relieved by adding lactose or isopropyl-β-D-thiogalactopyranoside (IPTG). lac repressor encoded by lacI
   8806..8836    -  promoter       lac promoter: promoter for the E. coli lac operon
   8851..8872    -  protein_bind   CAP binding site: CAP binding activates transcription in the presence of cAMP. E. coli catabolite activator protein
   8885..8977    -  CDS            lacI (fragment): lac repressor; lacI; The lac repressor binds to the lac operator to inhibit transcription in E. coli. This inhibition can be relieved by adding lactose or isopropyl-β-D-thiogalactopyranoside (IPTG).
   9160..9748    -  rep_origin     ori: high-copy-number ColE1/pMB1/pBR322/pUC origin of replication
   9919..10779   -  CDS            AmpR: β-lactamase; bla; confers resistance to ampicillin, carbenicillin, and related antibiotics
  10780..10884   -  promoter       AmpR promoter: bla
