[The description below was written by a language model from this plasmid's Addgene catalogue record and pLannotate feature annotations shown in this document.]
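Description:
Pum NaV1.4 is a mammalian expression plasmid of about 10.9 kb built on the pCDNA3.1 backbone. It carries the coding sequence for the NaV1.4 voltage-gated sodium channel alpha subunit of the poison bird Pitohui uropygialis meridionalis. The automated annotation labels the roughly 5.5 kb open reading frame as Scn4a by similarity to the rat skeletal-muscle channel, but the catalogue record identifies the insert as the Pitohui orthologue, cloned between AflII and EcoRV sites. The plasmid is maintained in E. coli at high copy through a ColE1/pUC-type origin and selected with ampicillin via the β-lactamase gene. An f1 origin is also present, which can support single-stranded DNA production.

The channel sequence sits downstream of the human cytomegalovirus immediate-early enhancer and promoter and is followed by the bovine growth hormone polyadenylation signal, giving strong constitutive expression in transfected mammalian cells. A T7 promoter lies between the CMV promoter and the start of the coding sequence, so capped RNA can be transcribed in vitro for injection into oocytes, in line with the stated purpose of expression in mammalian cells or oocytes. A separate cassette with the SV40 early promoter, the neomycin phosphotransferase gene and the SV40 poly(A) signal allows G418 selection of stable mammalian lines. The short HIV-1 LTR, ble, lacI and bom fragments in the feature table are small partial matches that look like backbone remnants rather than functional parts. No epitope tag or fluorescent reporter is annotated. The associated publication indicates that the construct was used to test functionally whether sodium channels from toxic birds and frogs are intrinsically resistant to the toxins these animals carry.
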