Addgene plasmid #200230: Pum NaV1.4
Purpose: Expression in mammalian cells or oocytes
Depositing lab: Dan Minor. Depositing organization: University of California, San Francisco (UCSF). Publication: Evidence that toxin resistance in poison birds and frogs is not rooted in sodium channel mutations and may rely on "toxin sponge" proteins. Abderemane-Ali F, Rossen ND, Kobiela ME, Craig RA, Garrison CE, Chen Z, Colleran CM, O'Connell LA, Du Bois J, Dumbacher JP, Minor DL. J Gen Physiol. 2021 Sep 6;153(9):e202112872. doi: 10.1085/jgp.202112872. Epub 2021 Aug 5. PubMed 34351379.
Backbone
  Vector backbone: pCDNA3.1
  Vector type: Mammalian Expression
Growth in bacteria
  Bacterial resistance: Ampicillin, 100 μg/mL
  Growth temperature: 37°C
  Growth strain: DH5alpha
  Copy number: High Copy
Gene/Insert
  Gene/Insert name: Pitohui uropygialis meridionalis NaV1.4
  Species: Pitohui uropygialis meridionalis
  GenBank ID: MZ545383.1 MZ545383
  Promoter: CMV and T7
  Cloning method: Restriction Enzyme; 5′ cloning site AflII (unknown if destroyed); 3′ cloning site EcoRV (unknown if destroyed)
  Sequencing primers: 5′ CMV forward; 3′ bgh reverse
Terms and licenses: Academic/Nonprofit Terms; Industry Terms: Not Available to Industry
How to cite: Pum NaV1.4 was a gift from Dan Minor (Addgene plasmid # 200230 ; http://n2t.net/addgene:200230 ; RRID:Addgene_200230)
